>Addgene plasmid #75115 | MSCV-BRD9_dBD-PGK-Puro-IRES-GFP | depositor partial sequence | sequence record 142055 | insert
ATGGGCAAGAAGCACAAGAAGCACAAGGCCGAGTGGCGCTCGTCCTACGAGGATTATGCCGACAAGCCCC
TGGAGAAGCCTCTAAAGCTAGTCCTGAAGGTCGGAGGAAGTGAAGTGACTGAACTCTCAGGATCCGGCCA
CGACTCCAGTTACTATGATGACAGGTCAGACCATGAGCGAGAGAGGCACAAAGAAAAGAAAAAGAAGAAG
AAGAAGAAGTCCGAGAAGGAGAAGCATCTGGACGATGAGGAAAGAAGGAAGCGAAAGGAAGAGAAGAAGC
GGAAGCGAGAGAGGGAGCACTGTGACACGGAGGGAGAGGCTGACGACTTTGATCCTGGGAAGAAGGTGGA
GGTGGAGCCGCCCCCAGATCGGCCAGTCCGAGCGTGCCGGACACAGCCAGCCGAAAATGAGAGCACAAGC
AAACAGGCAGCTCTTTTGGGCAATGAAGATACAGCTGTTGAGGAACCTGTCCCTGAAGTTGTACCAGTAC
AAGTAGAAACTGCCAAGAAATCCAAAAAGCCGAGTAGAGAAGTTATCAGCTGCATGTTTGAGCCTGAAGG
GAATGCCTGCAGCTTGACGGACAGTACCGCAGAGGAGCACGTGCTGGCGCTGGTGGAGCACGCAGCTGAC
GAAGCTCGGGACAGGATCAACCGGTTCCTCCCAGGCGGCAAGATGGGCTATCTGAAGAGGAACGGGGACG
GGAGCCTGCTCTACAGCGTGGTCAACACGGCCGAGCCGGACGCTGATGAGGAGGAGACCCACCCGGTGGA
CTTGAGCTCGCTCTCCAGTAAGCTACTCCCAGGCTTCACCACGCTGGGCTTCAAAGACGAGAGAAGAAAC
AAAGTCACCTTTCTCTCCAGTGCCACTACTGCGCTTTCGATGCAGAATAATTCAGTATTTGGCGACTTGA
AGTCGGACGAGATGGAGCTGCTCTACTCAGCCTACGGAGATGAGACAGGCGTGCAGTGTGCGCTGAGCCT
GCAGGAGTTTGTGAAGGATGCTGGGAGCTACAGCAAGAAAGTGGTGGACGACCTCCTGGACCAGATCACA
GGCGGAGACCACTCTAGGACGCTCTTCCAGCTGAAGCAGAGAAGAAATGTTCCCATGAAGCCTCCAGATG
AAGCCAAGGTTGGGGACACCCTAGGAGACAGCAGCAGCTCTGTTCTGGAGTTCATGTCGATGAAGTCCTA
TCCCGACGTTTCTGTGGATATCTCCATGCTCAGCTCTCTGGGGAAGGTGAAGAAGGAGCTGGACCCTGAC
GACAGCCATTTGAACTTGGATGAGACGACGAAGCTCCTGCAGGACCTGCACGAAGCACAGGCGGAGCGCG
GCGGCTCTCGGCCGTCGTCCAACCTCAGCTCCCTGTCCAACGCCTCCGAGAGGGACCAGCACCACCTGGG
AAGCCCTTCTCGCCTGAGTGTCGGGGAGCAGCCAGACGTCACCCACGACCCCTATGAGTTTCTTCAGTCT
CCAGAGCCTGCGGCCTCTGCCAAGACCTAA
