>Addgene plasmid #75115 | MSCV-BRD9_dBD-PGK-Puro-IRES-GFP | addgene partial sequence | sequence record 146670 | pLXSN5 5'-CCCTTGAACCTCCTCGTTCGACC-3'
TTATCCAGCCCTCACTCCTTCTCTAGGCGCCGGAATTAGATCTCTCAATTGGCGGCCGCCTCGAGACCAT
GGGCAAGAAGCACAAGAAGCACAAGGCCGAGTGGCGCTCGTCCTACGAGGATTATGCCGACAAGCCCCTG
GAGAAGCCTCTAAAGCTAGTCCTGAAGGTCGGAGGAAGTGAAGTGACTGAACTCTCAGGATCCGGCCACG
ACTCCAGTTACTATGATGACAGGTCAGACCATGAGCGAGAGAGGCACAAAGAAAAGAAAAAGAAGAAGAA
GAAGAAGTCCGAGAAGGAGAAGCATCTGGACGATGAGGAAAGAAGGAAGCGAAAGGAAGAGAAGAAGCGG
AAGCGAGAGAGGGAGCACTGTGACACGGAGGGAGAGGCTGACGACTTTGATCCTGGGAAGAAGGTGGAGG
TGGAGCCGCCCCCAGATCGGCCAGTCCGAGCGTGCCGGACACAGCCAGCCGAAAATGAGAGCACAAGCAA
ACAGGCAGCTCTTTTGGGCAATGAAGATACAGCTGTTGAGGAACCTGTCCCTGAAGTTGTACCAGTACAA
GNAGAAACTGCCAAGAAATCCAAAAAGCCGAGTAGAGAAGTTATCAGCTGCATGTTTGAGCCTGAAGGGA
ATGCCTGCAGCTTGACGGACAGTACCGCAGAGGAGCACGTGCTGGCGCTGGTGGAGCACGCAGCTGACGA
AGCTCGGGACAGGATCAACCGGTTCCTCCCAGGCGGCAAGATGGGCTATCTGAAGAGGAACGGGGACGGG
AGCCTGCTCTACAGCGTGGTCAACACGGCCGAGCCGGACGCTGATGAGGAGGAGACCCACCCGGTGGACT
TGAGCTCGCTCTCCAGTAAGCTACTCCCAGGCTTCACCACGCTGGGCTTCAAAGACGAGAGAAGAAACAA
AGTCACCTTTCTCTCCAGTGCCACTACTGCGCTTTCGATGCAGAATAATTCAGTATTTGGCGACTTGAA
