>Addgene plasmid #75115 | MSCV-BRD9_dBD-PGK-Puro-IRES-GFP | addgene partial sequence | sequence record 147565 | MSCV_C_rev2 5'-ggccagaggccacttgtgtagcgcc-3'
TGCCTTGGGAAAAGCGCCTCCCCTACCCGGTAGAATTCTTATTAGGTCTTGGCAGAGGCCGCAGGCTCTG
GAGACTGAAGAAACTCATAGGGGTCGTGGGTGACGTCTGGCTGCTCCCCGACACTCAGGCGAGAAGGGCT
TCCCAGGTGGTGCTGGTCCCTCTCGGAGGCGTTGGACAGGGAGCTGAGGTTGGACGACGGCCGAGAGCCG
CCGCGCTCCGCCTGTGCTTCGTGCAGGTCCTGCAGGAGCTTCGTCGTCTCATCCAAGTTCAAATGGCTGT
CGTCAGGGTCCAGCTCCTTCTTCACCTTCCCCAGAGAGCTGAGCATGGAGATATCCACAGAAACGTCGGG
ATAGGACTTCATCGACATGAACTCCAGAACAGAGCTGCTGCTGTCTCCTAGGGTGTCCCCAACCTTGGCT
TCATCTGGAGGCTTCATGGGAACATTTCTTCTCTGCTTCAGCTGGAAGAGCGTCCTAGAGTGGTCTCCGC
CTGTGATCTGGTCCAGGAGGTCGTCCACCACTTTCTTGCTGTAGCTCCCAGCATCCTTCACAAACTCCTG
CAGGCTCAGCGCACACTGCACGCCTGTCTCATCTCCGTAGGCTGAGTAGAGCAGCTCCATCTCGTCCGAC
TTCAAGTCGCCAAATACTGAATTATTCTGCATCGAAAGCGCAGTAGTGGCACTGGAGAGAAAGGTGACTT
TGTTTCTTCTCTCGTCTTTGAAGCCCAGCGTGGTGAAGCCTGGGAGTAGCTTACTGGAGAGCGAGCTCAA
GTCCACCGGGTGGGTCTCCTCCTCATCAGCGTCCGGCTCGGCCGTGTTGACCACGCTGTAGAGCAGGCTC
CCGTCCCCGTTCCTCTTCAGATAGCCCATCTTGCCGCCTGG
