[The description below was written by a language model from this plasmid's Addgene catalogue record.]
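Description:
MSCV-BRD9_dBD-PGK-Puro-IRES-GFP is a retroviral expression plasmid built on the MSCV-transgene-PGK-Puro-IRES-GFP backbone (about 7.7 kb without insert). It is propagated in bacteria under ampicillin selection. The bacterial origin of replication is not stated, and the copy number is recorded as unknown. As a murine stem cell virus-type vector, it is designed to be packaged into retroviral particles and delivered to mammalian cells by transduction, where the region between the long terminal repeats integrates into the host genome.

The payload is a roughly 1.5 kb human BRD9 cDNA from which the bromodomain has been deleted. It was inserted by restriction cloning between XhoI and EcoRI sites, both of which remain intact. The record does not explicitly state which promoter drives the insert. In vectors of this layout the transgene is normally transcribed from the MSCV 5′ LTR, and the vector name indicates a separate downstream marker cassette. In that cassette a PGK promoter drives a bicistronic transcript encoding puromycin resistance, followed by an internal ribosome entry site that allows GFP to be translated from the same message. Transduced cells can therefore be enriched with puromycin and tracked or sorted by green fluorescence. No epitope tag is recorded for the insert.

The construct was deposited with a study of how myeloid leukemia cells respond to BRD9 inhibition and how resistance to it can be engineered. A bromodomain-deleted BRD9 suits experiments testing whether this acetyl-lysine reader domain is needed for BRD9 function, for example alongside wild-type or other mutant BRD9 constructs, though the record does not describe specific experiments.
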