Addgene plasmid #75115: MSCV-BRD9_dBD-PGK-Puro-IRES-GFP
Purpose: Retroviral expression plasmid encoding a human BRD9 mutant lacking the bromodomain
Depositing lab: Christopher Vakoc. Depositing organization: Cold Spring Harbor Laboratory. Publication: Sensitivity and engineered resistance of myeloid leukemia cells to BRD9 inhibition. Hohmann AF, Martin LJ, Minder JL, Roe JS, Shi J, Steurer S, Bader G, McConnell D, Pearson M, Gerstberger T, Gottschamel T, Thompson D, Suzuki Y, Koegl M, Vakoc CR. Nat Chem Biol. 2016 Jul 4. doi: 10.1038/nchembio.2115. PubMed 27376689.
Backbone
  Vector backbone: MSCV-transgene-PGK-Puro IRES-GFP
  Backbone size w/o insert (bp): 7656
  Vector type: Retroviral
  Selectable markers: Puromycin
Growth in bacteria
  Bacterial resistance: Ampicillin, 100 μg/mL
  Growth temperature: 37°C
  Growth strain: NEB Stable
  Copy number: Unknown
Gene/Insert
  Gene/Insert name: BRD9
  Species: H. sapiens (human)
  Insert size (bp): 1500
  Mutation: deleted bromodomain
  Entrez Gene: BRD9 (a.k.a. LAVS3040, PRO9856, SMARCI2)
  Cloning method: Restriction Enzyme; 5′ cloning site Xho1 (not destroyed); 3′ cloning site EcoR1 (not destroyed)
  Sequencing primers: 5′ MSCV5; 3′ MSCV3
Terms and licenses: Academic/Nonprofit Terms; Industry Terms: Not Available to Industry
How to cite: MSCV-BRD9_dBD-PGK-Puro-IRES-GFP was a gift from Christopher Vakoc (Addgene plasmid # 75115 ; http://n2t.net/addgene:75115 ; RRID:Addgene_75115)
